>Addgene plasmid #177033 | pEPQD0CM0910 | addgene full sequence | sequence record 349000 | Addgene NGS Result
TTTTCTACGGGGTCTGACGCTCAGTGGAACGAAAACTCACGTTAAGGGATTTTGGTCATGAGATTATCAA
AAAGGATCTTCACCTAGATCCTTTTAAATTAAAAATGAAGTTTTAAATCAATCTAAAGTATATATGAGTA
AACTTGGTCTGACAGCTCGAGGCTTGGATTCTCACCAATAAAAAACGCCCGGCGGCAACCGAGCGTTCTG
AACAAATCCAGATGGAGTTCTGAGGTCATTACTGGATCTATCAACAGGAGTCCAAGCGAGCTCGATATCA
AATTACGCCCCGCCCTGCCACTCATCGCAGTACTGTTGTAATTCATTAAGCATTCTGCCGACATGGAAGC
CATCACAAACGGCATGATGAACCTGAATCGCCAGCGGCATCAGCACCTTGTCGCCTTGCGTATAATATTT
GCCCATGGTGAAAACGGGGGCGAAGAAGTTGTCCATATTGGCCACGTTTAAATCAAAACTGGTGAAACTC
ACCCAGGGATTGGCTGAGACGAAAAACATATTCTCAATAAACCCTTTAGGGAAATAGGCCAGGTTTTCAC
CGTAACACGCCACATCTTGCGAATATATGTGTAGAAACTGCCGGAAATCGTCGTGGTATTCACTCCAGAG
CGATGAAAACGTTTCAGTTTGCTCATGGAAAACGGTGTAACAAGGGTGAACACTATCCCATATCACCAGC
TCACCGTCTTTCATTGCCATACGAAATTCCGGATGAGCATTCATCAGGCGGGCAAGAATGTGAATAAAGG
CCGGATAAAACTTGTGCTTATTTTTCTTTACGGTCTTTAAAAAGGCCGTAATATCCAGCTGAACGGTCTG
GTTATAGGTACATTGAGCAACTGACTGAAATGCCTCAAAATGTTCTTTACGATGCCATTGGGATATATCA
ACGGTGGTATATCCAGTGATTTTTTTCTCCATTTTAGCTTCCTTAGCTCCTGAAAATCTCGATAACTCAA
AAAATACGCCCGGTAGTGATCTTATTTCATTATGGTGAAAGTTGGAACCTCTTACGTGCCCGATCAACTC
GAGTGCCACCTGACGTCTAAGAAACCATTATTATCATGACATTAACCTATAAAAATAGGCGTATCACGAG
GCAGAATTTCAGATAAAAAAAATCCTTAGCTTTCGCTAAGGATGATTTCTGGAATTCGGTCTCAAATGGC
CCCAACACTGGACACCATCCCAACTGTAGATGTCAAGGAAATGCCTGAAGAAGCGCATCCTATGAAAGGC
GGTGATGACTTCAATAGCTATTCTCAGAATTCTTGCTATCAGAGGGGAGTTATAGATGCTGCAAAAGTAG
TTATCGTTGAAGCAGTAAATGAAAAGCTGGATCTAAAGAATAATGCTAATTTTGATCCATCTAAGCCTTT
CCACATTGCTGATTTTGGGTGCTCAACCGGCCCTAACACATATTTTGCCGTGCAAAATATTGTAGAAGCC
GTGGACCAAAAACACAAATCCCTTCACGAAAAAATCCAGCCAGAATTCCATGTTTTTTTCAATGATCATG
TCAACAATGATTTCAACATTCTCTTCAGATCTCTCCCACAGGACAGGGATTATTTTGCTGCTGGGGTCCC
TGGATCATTTTACACAAGGGTTTTTCCCAAGGCCAGTGTACATTTTGCTCATTGCTCGTATGCACTTCAC
TGGCTGTCCAAGGTTCCTAAGGAAATTCAGGACAAGAACTCTCCTGCCTTTAACAGAGGGAGAATTCATT
ACACTGGGACTGAAAAACATGTCGTGAAAGCTTACTTTTCTCAATTCCAAAAAGACATGGGCTCATTTCT
GAAAGCTAGAGCTCAAGAAATTGTGGGAGGAGGGTTGGTGGTGATTCAAATTCCCGGACTTCCAAGTGGT
GAGGTCCTCTTCTCTAGGACCGGTGCTGGCATGCTTCATGCTCTTTTGGGATCTTCCTTGATGGAACTCG
TAAATTTGGGAATAATAACCGAAGAAAGTGTGGACTCCTTCAACTTGCCTCAATACCATCCATCAATTGA
GGAATTGGAAATGGTGATAGAGATGAACAATAGTTTTACCATTGAAAAAGTTGGAGCATTGAATCACCCC
ATGAAGAACTTACCATTTGACGTTCAAATGACTTCTCTGCAAATAAGAGCTGTCATGGAGGGGATTCTGT
CTGATCATTTTGGAGGAAAAATCTTGGATCAATTGTTCGAAATTTACACCACGAAACTGCAAGAAAATTA
CAACGTTTTCGACAAGGAAATCCGAAGGGATGCTGATTTGTTCCTTGTTCTAAAACGTAAGAGCAATTGA
GCTTCGAGACCCTGCAGTCCGGCAAAAAAGGGCAAGGTGTCACCACCCTGCCCTTTTTCTTTAAAACCGA
AAAGATTACTTCGCGTTATGCAGGCTTCCTCGCTCACTGACTCGCTGCGCTCGGTCGTTCGGCTGCGGCG
AGCGGTATCAGCTCACTCAAAGGCGGTAATACGGTTATCCACAGAATCAGGGGATAACGCAGGAAAGAAC
ATGTGAGCAAAAGGCCAGCAAAAGGCCAGGAACCGTAAAAAGGCCGCGTTGCTGGCGTTTTTCCACAGGC
TCCGCCCCCCTGACGAGCATCACAAAAATCGACGCTCAAGTCAGAGGTGGCGAAACCCGACAGGACTATA
AAGATACCAGGCGTTTCCCCCTGGAAGCTCCCTCGTGCGCTCTCCTGTTCCGACCCTGCCGCTTACCGGA
TACCTGTCCGCCTTTCTCCCTTCGGGAAGCGTGGCGCTTTCTCATAGCTCACGCTGTAGGTATCTCAGTT
CGGTGTAGGTCGTTCGCTCCAAGCTGGGCTGTGTGCACGAACCCCCCGTTCAGCCCGACCGCTGCGCCTT
ATCCGGTAACTATCGTCTTGAGTCCAACCCGGTAAGACACGACTTATCGCCACTGGCAGCAGCCACTGGT
AACAGGATTAGCAGAGCGAGGTATGTAGGCGGTGCTACAGAGTTCTTGAAGTGGTGGCCTAACTACGGCT
ACACTAGAAGAACAGTATTTGGTATCTGCGCTCTGCTGAAGCCAGTTACCTTCGGAAAAAGAGTTGGTAG
CTCTTGATCCGGCAAACAAACCACCGCTGGTAGCGGTGGTTTTTTTGTTTGCAAGCAGCAGATTACGCGC
AGAAAAAAAGGATCTCAAGAAGATCCTTTGATC
Features (pLannotate 1.2.2; 7 found; start..end, strand, type, name):
    168..262     -  terminator     lambda t0 terminator: transcription terminator from phage lambda
    286..942     -  CDS            cat: CAT_ECOLX - Experimental evidence at protein level: Swiss-Prot protein existence level 1. This enzyme is an effector of chloramphenicol resistance in bacteria. From Escherichia coli. This protein is used as a marker in many commonly used cloning vectors, such as pACYC184.
    943..1040    -  promoter       cat promoter: promoter of the E. coli cat gene encoding chloramphenicol acetyltransferase
   1126..1169    -  terminator     bacterial terminator: putative bacterial transcription terminator
   1207..2307    +  CDS            LAMT: LAMT_CATRO - Experimental evidence at protein level: Swiss-Prot protein existence level 1. Component of the seco-iridoid and derivatives monoterpenoid indole alkaloids (MIAs, e.g. vinblastine and ajmalicine) biosynthesis pathway. Catalyzes the methylation of loganic acid (6S,7R) to produce loganin (PubMed:29399933, PubMed:18326827, PubMed:24104568). Weak activity with secologanic acid as substrate. Inactive on deoxyloganic, dehydrologanic, epiloganic and loganetic acid (PubMed:18326827). From Catharanthus roseus (Madagascar periwinkle) (Vinca rosea).
   2328..2385    +  terminator     his operon terminator: This putative transcriptin terminator from the E. coli his operon has a 2-bp deletion introduced during synthesis. Its efficiency has not been determined.
   2580..3168    -  rep_origin     ori: high-copy-number ColE1/pMB1/pBR322/pUC origin of replication
