[The description below was written by a language model from this plasmid's Addgene catalogue record and pLannotate feature annotations shown in this document.]
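Description:
pEPQD0CM0910 is a Level 0 MoClo/Golden Gate part plasmid built in the pUAP1 universal acceptor backbone, a small (about 3.2 kb) synthetic biology vector maintained in E. coli. It replicates from a high-copy ColE1/pUC-type origin and is selected with chloramphenicol through a cat (chloramphenicol acetyltransferase) gene driven by its native cat promoter and followed by the lambda t0 terminator. The part itself sits between a putative bacterial terminator and a his operon terminator, which likely insulate the insert from read-through transcription in the bacterial host.

The payload is the coding sequence of loganic acid O-methyltransferase (LAMT) from Mitragyna speciosa (kratom), supplied with its stop codon. The automated annotation labels this roughly 1.1 kb ORF by similarity to the Catharanthus roseus LAMT, the enzyme that methylates loganic acid to loganin in the seco-iridoid branch of monoterpene indole alkaloid biosynthesis. That label reflects homology rather than the source species given in the catalogue record. The sequence has been domesticated by removing internal BpiI, BsaI, BsmBI and SapI sites, and it is flanked by an inverted pair of BsaI sites that release the part with AATG and GCTT overhangs, matching the CDS position of the Phytobrick standard.

The plasmid carries no promoter or terminator for expressing the enzyme, so it serves purely as a storage and donor module. It is intended to be combined in one-pot Type IIS assemblies with promoter, terminator and other standard parts to build plant transcription units. The associated work concerns reconstituting monoterpene indole alkaloid biosynthesis in Nicotiana benthamiana.
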