Addgene plasmid #177033: pEPQD0CM0910
Purpose: Level 0 CDS (with stop codon) part for MoClo assembly, AATG-GCTT
Depositing lab: Nicola Patron. Depositing organization: Earlham Institute. Publication: Reconstitution of monoterpene indole alkaloid biosynthesis in genome engineered Nicotiana benthamiana. Dudley QM, Jo S, Guerrero DAS, Chhetry M, Smedley MA, Harwood WA, Sherden NH, O'Connor SE, Caputi L, Patron NJ. Commun Biol. 2022 Sep 10;5(1):949. doi: 10.1038/s42003-022-03904-w. PubMed 36088516.
Backbone
  Vector backbone: pUAP1
  Vector type: Synthetic Biology
Growth in bacteria
  Bacterial resistance: Chloramphenicol, 25 μg/mL
  Growth temperature: 37°C
  Growth strain: DH5alpha
  Copy number: High Copy
Gene/Insert
  Gene/Insert name: loganic acid O-methyltransferase
  Species: Mitragyna speciosa (kratom)
  Cloning method: Restriction Enzyme; 5′ cloning site Unknown (unknown if destroyed); 3′ cloning site Unknown (unknown if destroyed)
  Sequencing primers: 5′ GGCGTATCACGAGGCAGAATTTC; 3′ CCTGCATAACGCGAAGTAATC
Terms and licenses: Academic/Nonprofit Terms; Industry Terms: Not Available to Industry
Depositor comments: the CDS sequence has been domesticated (all endogenous BpiI, BsaI, BsmBI and SapI recognition sites removed) and are flanked by an inverted pair of BsaI recognition sites that produce overhangs compatible with the phytobrick assembly standard
How to cite: pEPQD0CM0910 was a gift from Nicola Patron (Addgene plasmid # 177033 ; http://n2t.net/addgene:177033 ; RRID:Addgene_177033)
